Addgene plasmid #37835: pKS2311
Depositing lab: Gary Silverman. Depositing organization: University of Pittsburgh (University, School of Medicine, and Cancer Institute). Publication: A pro-cathepsin L mutant is a luminal substrate for endoplasmic-reticulum-associated degradation in C. elegans. Miedel MT, Graf NJ, Stephen KE, Long OS, Pak SC, Perlmutter DH, Silverman GA, Luke CJ. PLoS One. 2012;7(7):e40145. Epub 2012 Jul 2. 10.1371/journal.pone.0040145 PubMed 22768338.
Backbone
  Vector backbone: pPD49.26
  Backbone manufacturer: Fire Lab
  Backbone size w/o insert (bp): 3410
  Total vector size (bp): 8884
  Vector type: Worm Expression
Growth in bacteria
  Bacterial resistance: Ampicillin, 100 μg/mL
  Growth temperature: 37°C
  Growth strain: DH5alpha
  Copy number: Unknown
Gene/Insert
  Gene/Insert name: Pnhx-2cpl-1W32A;Y35A::YFP (alt name: PPM2)
  Species: C. elegans (nematode)
  Insert size (bp): 2626
  Mutation: W32A;Y35A
  Entrez Gene: cpl-1 (a.k.a. CELE_T03E6.7)
  Promoter: nhx-2
  Tag / fusion protein: YFP (C terminal on backbone)
  Cloning method: Restriction Enzyme; 5′ cloning site NheI (not destroyed); 3′ cloning site NheI (not destroyed)
  Sequencing primers: 5′ CGCTCTCTCGTCTCTCTCTC; 3′ CGTGTCTTGTAGTTCCCGTCATC
Terms and licenses: Academic/Nonprofit Terms; Industry Terms: Not Available to Industry
How to cite: pKS2311 was a gift from Gary Silverman (Addgene plasmid # 37835 ; http://n2t.net/addgene:37835 ; RRID:Addgene_37835)
