[The description below was written by a language model from this plasmid's Addgene catalogue record and pLannotate feature annotations shown in this document.]
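Description:
pKS2311 is a C. elegans expression plasmid built on the Fire Lab vector pPD49.26, with a total size of 8,884 bp. It is propagated in E. coli through a high-copy ColE1/pUC-type origin and selected with ampicillin via the β-lactamase gene and its own promoter. The annotated lac promoter, lac operator, CAP binding site and short lacI, rop and bom fragments are remnants of the pUC/pBR322-derived cloning backbone and have no role in worm expression.

The payload is a transgene in which the nhx-2 promoter drives C. elegans cpl-1, the cathepsin L-like lysosomal cysteine protease, carrying the substitutions W32A and Y35A and fused at its C terminus to YFP. In the feature table, the cpl-1 coding region appears as three separated fragments: one matches the worm protein and two match vertebrate cathepsin L homologues. This pattern fits a genomic, intron-containing copy of the gene, although the record does not say so explicitly. The fluorescent protein immediately downstream was called as a Citrine-type yellow variant, which agrees with the YFP tag listed in the catalogue. The nhx-2 promoter itself is not annotated; it presumably lies in the unannotated region upstream of the first cpl-1 fragment. The short aex-5 match after the reporter is not explained by the record.

According to the associated publication title, this pro-cathepsin L mutant serves as a luminal substrate for endoplasmic-reticulum-associated degradation. The construct is therefore suited to generating transgenic worms in which the YFP signal reports the accumulation or clearance of a misfolded secretory-pathway protein in vivo.
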