Features (pLannotate 1.2.2; 15 found; start..end, strand, type, name):
   2046..2062    -  misc_feature   MCS (fragment): pUC18/19 multiple cloning site
   2879..2980    +  CDS            cpl-1 (fragment): CPL1_CAEEL - Experimental evidence at protein level: Swiss-Prot protein existence level 1. Cysteine protease which plays an essential role in the degradation of proteins in lysosomes (PubMed:15456850, PubMed:24829385). During early embryogenesis, maternally required for the proteolytic processing of yolk proteins in platelets, a lysosome- like structure where a slow and controlled degradation of yolk proteins occurs (PubMed:15456850, PubMed:24829385). In the gonad, required for the clearance of apoptotic germ cells in the engulfing cell phagolysosomes (PubMed:24829385). In embryos, required fo
   3519..3974    +  CDS            CTSL (fragment): CATL1_SHEEP - Also known as CTSL1. Experimental evidence at protein level: Swiss-Prot protein existence level 1. Thiol protease important for the overall degradation of proteins in lysosomes (By similarity). Plays a critical for normal cellular functions such as general protein turnover, antigen processing and bone remodeling. Involved in the solubilization of cross-linked TG/thyroglobulin and in the subsequent release of thyroid hormone thyroxine (T4) by limited proteolysis of TG/thyroglobulin in the thyroid follicle lumen (By similarity). In neuroendocrine chromaffin cells secretory vesicles
   4531..4740    +  CDS            CTSL (fragment): CATL1_CHICK - Also known as CTSL1. Experimental evidence at protein level: Swiss-Prot protein existence level 1. Important for the overall degradation of proteins in lysosomes. From Gallus gallus (Chicken).
   4765..5628    +  CDS            cpCitrine: cpCitrine is a basic (constitutively fluorescent) green/yellow fluorescent protein published in 2001, derived from Aequorea victoria.
   6206..6301    +  CDS            aex-5 (fragment): AEX5_CAEEL - Also known as kpc-3 From Caenorhabditis elegans.
   6429..6464    +  CDS            rop (fragment): Rop protein, which maintains plasmids at low copy number; rop
   6566..6665    +  misc_feature   bom (fragment): basis of mobility region from pBR322
   6763..6867    +  promoter       AmpR promoter: bla
   6868..7728    +  CDS            AmpR: β-lactamase; bla; confers resistance to ampicillin, carbenicillin, and related antibiotics
   7899..8487    +  rep_origin     ori: high-copy-number ColE1/pMB1/pBR322/pUC origin of replication
   8670..8762    +  CDS            lacI (fragment): lac repressor; lacI; The lac repressor binds to the lac operator to inhibit transcription in E. coli. This inhibition can be relieved by adding lactose or isopropyl-β-D-thiogalactopyranoside (IPTG).
   8775..8796    +  protein_bind   CAP binding site: CAP binding activates transcription in the presence of cAMP. E. coli catabolite activator protein
   8811..8841    +  promoter       lac promoter: promoter for the E. coli lac operon
   8849..8865    +  protein_bind   lac operator: The lac repressor binds to the lac operator to inhibit transcription in E. coli. This inhibition can be relieved by adding lactose or isopropyl-β-D-thiogalactopyranoside (IPTG). lac repressor encoded by lacI
>Addgene plasmid #37835 | pKS2311 | depositor full sequence | sequence record 47471 | pKS2311 sequence 8884 bps
ATGACCATGATTACGCCAAGCTTAGCTTTGTGGCGACCACCACGTGTCTACTGATAAATTAACAGATTGT
ACTACTTTGCATGTAATGTGCTAGAGGACGGTTCTCTTATCATCACAGGCACTGACGACACTGCCAAAGT
TTTACAAGCTAATTTATTAGCGCTCTTCGGCCGCAATGGCACGATTTGAATTGGTTTATTGATTCCAGAG
ACTAGTTTCAGTTTTTGATAAGAATGAATTATTATTCATTTTCTAGTTTATGAATATATATGTAACTAGG
GAAGCCTATTTATGATTTTTCTAATTTTTTAAAATTGTTATTTTAGAGAGGTGTGAAATTAAAATGATAT
ATATTTTCGAGTACTTTAAAAAATAAAAACGGTACATCCTATATTAAATTTTTGATTTTAGATCCTTCCA
AGTTATTGACAAGTATTAACTGCACTTCTCATAAAAATTTTTCAAATAGATCTATTTAGTCTGGAATAGG
AATACTTTTGGCAATTTTCTTGAGAATCATAGAAGACGAATTTCTGAACTGCTCTTTGTGAAGCCACGCC
CATATATTGGCATTTTTGTATCCAATTTTTTGTAGAGTACCTGAATCATTATCACTACATCTGCTAAACA
ATATATGGAAGTTCTATGAGAGGTGAAAGGTAAATCATATAACAACTGTAATAACATAGAAATGATTGTA
GTATATTTCCAATTAGGCTGAGTTGATCTTATTGAAGAGTTTGAATCATAGCAATTTTTTCCTCTTTTAG
TATTTTTCAAAACAAATTTTCACAATGTTAGATGTAGTATTTAGCATTAAGGCATCTGTAATCTCCCAGA
AATGTTTTGGGAATAAAACCCTTTGACTCTTTGGTCCTTTTTTGCTCCAAATAATATCTGATTTTAACCC
GTTCTGATCTACTTTTTACCTTTCGATCGTCACATCCGCGTACACGTTTCTCTTGCTCTCAATTGCTTAT
CTTTATGGCCTTTTCCCCCACTTTTTGTCGACTATCATGCGGACGTGGCTTCCTTGCTCCCTCCCGGTTT
TTTTGAAAACACTTGTGAATTTATTTTTTGTGGTCAAAATTACGAAACATTTGAATTCTCAATCTATTTA
TAGACCGGGTGTGGTATGTTATGCCATGTTTTTGTCATTGCCAAATGAACATCGATATTTTAATTTTCTG
AACTTACCGTACCCCCTGCGTTACTATTTTATTTTTAATTTGTATAATTTCATTGCTATAATTTGTTGTC
CTTGAAACATTGAAGATATCGAAGAAATAATGACAAAAATCAGATAGAACAATTTTTCCTACTCATCAAC
TCACATTTTTCTATTTTCTCTTGTGCGAAAAAAATAGTATATTGGGAATATTTATAGTATTGCAACTTTT
CTCTTAGTTCGCAGAGTTGCAATACTACTAGATCCCTAATAGAGGAAATATGGTGACCAGCTTTTTGCAA
TTGGAAAGTTGGGAAAAAAGTATATATATTAATAGACTTACACTCTTGTAGTTCGTAGAATTTTTCAGGA
AATCTGACACGCAAGACTTTTTCAAAAAGTTTTTTTTTTTAATTTGGCAATCTGCCAAAACGTTTACTGA
ACATTTTGAAAACATCTACCAGTACCTTTAACACAACGAAAAATTGTTCTAAGCAATATTAACTGTGATA
ATTGATGTTAAGACCTGAAATTTAATCACAAATTTCACCTGGAAATGACAGTAATCGGCTTCTAAATACT
GTCGACACAAGTGCCATACCTAAGATTCCAATCCTATTACCATGTTTCCCAATTTCATTCTCTTTCGTAT
CTCTATTTCTCTTCTTTATTATCAATTACTTTTTATCAGTTCTTCGTTTGCTTTAACATCAAGAGCACAT
AGCGCTCTCTCGTCTCTCTCTCATGCTCTTTTTGAACTTTTACAAAAAACTATTTCCGGTTGTTTTGATT
CTTGGAATTTGAAATAATTTTCAGTGATTAAATCATGTCTCTGAGGCCTTGGGTGCTCGTCGTTGGACTT
TTATTGATTTCTCCGTCTAGAGGATCCCCGGGATTGGCCAAAGGACCCAAAGGTATGTTTCGAATGATAC
TAACATAACATAGAACATTTTCAGGAGGACCCTTGGCTAGCAGAATGAACCGATTCATTCTTCTGGCACT
GGTTGCCGCCGTCGTCGCCGTCAATTCGGCCAAGCTGTCCCGTCAAATCGAGTCGGCCATCGAGAAAGCT
GACGACGCTAAGGAGGACTTTGATAAGGAGTACTCGGAGAGCGAGGAGCAGACCTATATGGAGGCATTTG
TCAAGAATATGATCCATATTGAGAATCACAACAGAGATCACCGACTCGGAAGAAAGACATTCGAGATGGG
ATTGAATCATATTGCTGACTTGGTAAGAATATGCATTTCAATGCACCATGAGCTGCGGCGTCCGACGTTT
TGAGCTCCGGGGACTCAAATTCTGGCTCCGAGGACCGAAGTCTCTAGCTCCAGGGTCCCAAGTTTTGAGC
TGCGGGGTTTCAAAATTCAAGCTCCGGTTCTTAAGTAACGAGCTCCGGGATCACAATTTTTGAGCCCAAG
GATCTCAAGTTTGGAGCTCCGGAGTCCCAAGTTCCTAAAGCGAGGATTTTCAAGTTTTCCTTTTTTGCAT
TTCCTAATTTCGACAGATAAGAAAATAAATACCCCCTATAAAAACTTCAAAAAGCTGTTCTCTGTCTCGT
TCCACTATCAAAATCTCACCCAGCGAGAAAAAAAAAGATAAAGATATGAAATCCTCGTCTCGTGACTGAC
CAACAGCTGGCTTATCACACCACCACACTGACAAAACACACGAAGGTCATTTGATTTTCAAACTCTTGTT
TTTTTCAGCCATTCAGCCAATACCGCAAACTCAACGGTTACAGACGTCTCTTCGGTGACTCCAGAATCAA
GAACTCCTCCTCTTTCTTGGCTCCATTCAATGTTCAGGTAATTTTTTGAGAGGGGTTTTGTTGGGGTCCA
GACACTAACTTTCTCGTCGATCAAAACTATAAAACTATTTGCATAAACAAAAACGTTTTCAACGACCGAT
AAAAATAATTCTTCGCTGACCGTATTTTTTGAATTATCATCTCTGATGATTGATACGCTTGAAAATTGAA
TTTCGCAATGTTTTGGTCACCGAAATGTTTAAAAACAAGATTCAAATGGTTAGAACTGTTTTTGCTGAAA
TTTGAACACCAGAGCTTAGAGCTGTGATGAACTTCTAGGGGATAAGCCTAAGCCTGAGCTTCAGTCTAAG
CCTAAATCTAAGCCTACGTCTAAGTGTACGCCTAAGCTTAAGCCTCAGCCTAAGCCTCAGCCTAAGCCTA
AGCCTAGGCTTGAAACTGATTGTGAGTTGATGGATTTGGCTCAGTCCAGGAAGAAGTTTGGTCTATGCCT
AAGCCTTAGCATAAGCTTGAGCTTCCCAAGCTTTCGGCTAAACCAAACCCTCAGCTTAAACTCAAGCCTA
AACCTATTCAATTTTCAGGTCCCAGATGAGGTTGACTGGCGTGATACCCACCTCGTCACTGATGTCAAGA
ACCAAGGAATGTGCGGATCGTGCTGGGCCTTCTCCGCCACCGGAGCCCTCGAAGGACAACACGCTCGCAA
GCTGGGACAACTCGTCTCCCTTTCCGAGCAAAACCTCGTCGACTGCTCTACCAAGTACGGAAACCACGGA
TGCAACGGAGGACTCATGGATCAAGCTTTCGAGTACATTCGTGACAACCATGGTGTCGACACCGAGGAGT
CATACCCATACAAGGGACGTGACATGAAGTGTCACTTCAACAAGAAGACCGTCGGAGCTGATGATAAGGG
ATACGTTGACACCCCAGAAGGAGATGAGGAGCAACTTAAGATCGCTGTCGCCACCCAAGGACCAATCTCT
ATTGCTATCGACGCCGGACACCGCAGCTTCCAACTTTACAAGAAGGGTATGTTTTGTGGGAAGATGTGAG
GGGGGGGGGGGTACTAGTTTTTATTGACGGGTCAGTTTTATTTGCATTTTGGATGATAATGATAAGAAAG
CTAGTTACTCGGGTTTTTCATCAGAGACAGAGAGGGCAATAGTGATAAGAGAACTCGTGTTTTTGAATGA
TACCCTCTTGACAATAATAGTTTGGGTTCGAACTTGAATGTGAAAGTGGTGAAGGAATTTATAAATTGTT
TAGTAGCAAAGTATAACCCCATCAGCCTAGGCCAAAGTCTAAGCTTAAGCTTACGATTAAGCCTAAGCCT
AAGCCTAAGCTTACGCCTAAGCCTAAGCCTACGCCTAAGACTAAGCCTAAACCTAAGCGAAAGCCTAAGC
CTAAGCCTGAGCCTAAGCTTAAGCCTAAGCCTGAGTCTAAGCCGTAGCTCAAGACTAAGCCTGAGTCTAA
TCCCAAGCCTAGCTCATAAGCCTAAGCTTAAACAAATGCCTAAACCAAAGCCTAAGCCTAGGCCTAAAAC
TAGGCCTACAGCATAAACTCAGCCTAAGTTCCACCGAATATCATCCATTTTCAGGAGTCTACTACGATGA
GGAATGCTCATCCGAAGAGCTCGACCACGGAGTGCTTCTCGTCGGATACGGAACCGACCCAGAGCACGGA
GACTACTGGATTGTCAAGAACTCGTGGGGAGCTGGATGGGGAGAGAAGGGATACATCCGTATCGCCCGTA
ACCGCAACAATCACTGCGGAGTCGCCACCAAGGCCAGTTATCCATTGGTCGGAGGAGGAGGAAGCGCTAG
CATGAGTAAAGGAGAAGAACTTTTCACTGGAGTTGTCCCAATTCTTGTTGAATTAGATGGTGATGTTAAT
GGGCACAAATTTTCTGTCAGTGGAGAGGGTGAAGGTGATGCAACATACGGAAAACTTACCCTTAAATTTA
TTTGCACTACTGGAAAACTACCTGTTCCATGGGTAAGTTTAAACATATATATACTAACTAACCCTGATTA
TTTAAATTTTCAGCCAACACTTGTCACTACTTTCGGTTATGGTCTTCAATGCTTCGCCAGATACCCAGAT
CATATGAAACAGCATGACTTTTTCAAGAGTGCCATGCCCGAAGGTTATGTACAGGAAAGAACTATATTTT
TCAAAGATGACGGGAACTACAAGACACGTAAGTTTAAACAGTTCGGTACTAACTAACCATACATATTTAA
ATTTTCAGGTGCTGAAGTCAAGTTTGAAGGTGATACCCTTGTTAATAGAATCGAGTTAAAAGGTATTGAT
TTTAAAGAAGATGGAAACATTCTTGGACACAAATTGGAATACAACTATAACTCACACAATGTATACATCA
TGGCAGACAAACAAAAGAATGGAATCAAAGTTGTAAGTTTAAACATGATTTTACTAACTAACTAATCTGA
TTTAAATTTTCAGAACTTCAAAATTAGACACAACATTGAAGATGGAAGCGTTCAACTAGCAGACCATTAT
CAACAAAATACTCCAATTGGCGATGGCCCTGTCCTTTTACCAGACAACCATTACCTGTCCTACCAATCTG
CCCTTTCGAAAGATCCCAACGAAAAGAGAGACCACATGGTCCTTCTTGAGTTTGTAACAGCTGCTGGGAT
TACACATGGCATGGATGAACTATACAAATAGGAGCTCCGCATCGGCCGCTGTCATCAGATCGCCATCTCG
CGCCCGTGCCTCTGACTTCTAAGTCCAATTACTCTTCAACATCCCTACATGCTCTTTCTCCCTGTGCTCC
CACCCCCTATTTTTGTTATTATCAAAAAAACTTCTTCTTAATTTCTTTGTTTTTTAGCTTCTTTTAAGTC
ACCTCTAACAATGAAATTGTGTAGATTCAAAAATAGAATTAATTCGTAATAAAAAGTCGAAAAAAATTGT
GCTCCCTCCCCCCATTAATAATAATTCTATCCCAAAATCTACACAATGTTCTGTGTACACTTCTTATGTT
TTTTTTACTTCTGATAAATTTTTTTTGAAACATCATAGAAAAAACCGCACACAAAATACCTTATCATATG
TTACGTTTCAGTTTATGACCGCAATTTTTATTTCTTCGCACGTCTGGGCCTCTCATGACGTCAAATCATG
CTCATCGTGAAAAAGTTTTGGAGTATTTTTGGAATTTTTCAATCAAGTGAAAGTTTATGAAATTAATTTT
CCTGCTTTTGCTTTTTGGGGGTTTCCCCTATTGTTTGTCAAGAGTTTCGAGGACGGCGTTTTTCTTGCTA
AAATCACAAGTATTGATGAGCACGATGCAAGAAAGATCGGAAGAAGGTTTGGGTTTGAGGCTCAGTGGAA
GGTGAGTAGAAGTTGATAATTTGAAAGTGGAGTAGTGTCTATGGGGTTTTTGCCTTAAATGACAGAATAC
ATTCCCAATATACCAAACATAACTGTTTCCTACTAGTCGGCCGTACGGGCCCTTTCGTCTCGCGCGTTTC
GGTGATGACGGTGAAAACCTCTGACACATGCAGCTCCCGGAGACGGTCACAGCTTGTCTGTAAGCGGATG
CCGGGAGCAGACAAGCCCGTCAGGGCGCGTCAGCGGGTGTTGGCGGGTGTCGGGGCTGGCTTAACTATGC
GGCATCAGAGCAGATTGTACTGAGAGTGCACCATATGCGGTGTGAAATACCGCACAGATGCGTAAGGAGA
AAATACCGCATCAGGCGGCCTTAAGGGCCTCGTGATACGCCTATTTTTATAGGTTAATGTCATGATAATA
ATGGTTTCTTAGACGTCAGGTGGCACTTTTCGGGGAAATGTGCGCGGAACCCCTATTTGTTTATTTTTCT
AAATACATTCAAATATGTATCCGCTCATGAGACAATAACCCTGATAAATGCTTCAATAATATTGAAAAAG
GAAGAGTATGAGTATTCAACATTTCCGTGTCGCCCTTATTCCCTTTTTTGCGGCATTTTGCCTTCCTGTT
TTTGCTCACCCAGAAACGCTGGTGAAAGTAAAAGATGCTGAAGATCAGTTGGGTGCACGAGTGGGTTACA
TCGAACTGGATCTCAACAGCGGTAAGATCCTTGAGAGTTTTCGCCCCGAAGAACGTTTTCCAATGATGAG
CACTTTTAAAGTTCTGCTATGTGGCGCGGTATTATCCCGTATTGACGCCGGGCAAGAGCAACTCGGTCGC
CGCATACACTATTCTCAGAATGACTTGGTTGAGTACTCACCAGTCACAGAAAAGCATCTTACGGATGGCA
TGACAGTAAGAGAATTATGCAGTGCTGCCATAACCATGAGTGATAACACTGCGGCCAACTTACTTCTGAC
AACGATCGGAGGACCGAAGGAGCTAACCGCTTTTTTGCACAACATGGGGGATCATGTAACTCGCCTTGAT
CGTTGGGAACCGGAGCTGAATGAAGCCATACCAAACGACGAGCGTGACACCACGATGCCTGTAGCAATGG
CAACAACGTTGCGCAAACTATTAACTGGCGAACTACTTACTCTAGCTTCCCGGCAACAATTAATAGACTG
GATGGAGGCGGATAAAGTTGCAGGACCACTTCTGCGCTCGGCCCTTCCGGCTGGCTGGTTTATTGCTGAT
AAATCTGGAGCCGGTGAGCGTGGGTCTCGCGGTATCATTGCAGCACTGGGGCCAGATGGTAAGCCCTCCC
GTATCGTAGTTATCTACACGACGGGGAGTCAGGCAACTATGGATGAACGAAATAGACAGATCGCTGAGAT
AGGTGCCTCACTGATTAAGCATTGGTAACTGTCAGACCAAGTTTACTCATATATACTTTAGATTGATTTA
AAACTTCATTTTTAATTTAAAAGGATCTAGGTGAAGATCCTTTTTGATAATCTCATGACCAAAATCCCTT
AACGTGAGTTTTCGTTCCACTGAGCGTCAGACCCCGTAGAAAAGATCAAAGGATCTTCTTGAGATCCTTT
TTTTCTGCGCGTAATCTGCTGCTTGCAAACAAAAAAACCACCGCTACCAGCGGTGGTTTGTTTGCCGGAT
CAAGAGCTACCAACTCTTTTTCCGAAGGTAACTGGCTTCAGCAGAGCGCAGATACCAAATACTGTCCTTC
TAGTGTAGCCGTAGTTAGGCCACCACTTCAAGAACTCTGTAGCACCGCCTACATACCTCGCTCTGCTAAT
CCTGTTACCAGTGGCTGCTGCCAGTGGCGATAAGTCGTGTCTTACCGGGTTGGACTCAAGACGATAGTTA
CCGGATAAGGCGCAGCGGTCGGGCTGAACGGGGGGTTCGTGCACACAGCCCAGCTTGGAGCGAACGACCT
ACACCGAACTGAGATACCTACAGCGTGAGCATTGAGAAAGCGCCACGCTTCCCGAAGGGAGAAAGGCGGA
CAGGTATCCGGTAAGCGGCAGGGTCGGAACAGGAGAGCGCACGAGGGAGCTTCCAGGGGGAAACGCCTGG
TATCTTTATAGTCCTGTCGGGTTTCGCCACCTCTGACTTGAGCGTCGATTTTTGTGATGCTCGTCAGGGG
GGCGGAGCCTATGGAAAAACGCCAGCAACGCGGCCTTTTTACGGTTCCTGGCCTTTTGCTGGCCTTTTGC
TCACATGTTCTTTCCTGCGTTATCCCCTGATTCTGTGGATAACCGTATTACCGCCTTTGAGTGAGCTGAT
ACCGCTCGCCGCAGCCGAACGACCGAGCGCAGCGAGTCAGTGAGCGAGGAAGCGGAAGAGCGCCCAATAC
GCAAACCGCCTCTCCCCGCGCGTTGGCCGATTCATTAATGCAGCTGGCACGACAGGTTTCCCGACTGGAA
AGCGGGCAGTGAGCGCAACGCAATTAATGTGAGTTAGCTCACTCATTAGGCACCCCAGGCTTTACACTTT
ATGCTTCCGGCTCGTATGTTGTGTGGAATTGTGAGCGGATAACAATTTCACACAGGAAACAGCT
