>Addgene plasmid #37835 | pKS2311 | addgene partial sequence | sequence record 56318 | GFPfusionREV 5'-CTCCACTGACAGAAAATTTG-3'
CAGTGAAAAGTTCTTCTCCTTTACTCATGCTAGCGCTTCCTCCTCCTCCGACCAATGGATAACTGGCCTT
GGTGGCGACTCCGCAGTGATTGTTGCGGTTACGGGCGATACGGATGTATCCCTTCTCTCCCCATCCAGCT
CCCCACGAGTTCTTGACAATCCAGTAGTCTCCGTGCTCTGGGTCGGTTCCGTATCCGACGAGAAGCACTC
CGTGGTCGAGCTCTTCGGATGAGCATTCCTCATCGTAGTAGACTCCTGAAAATGGATGATATTCGGTGGA
ACTTAGGCTGAGTTTATGCTGTAGGCCTAGTTTTAGGCCTAGGCTTAGGCTTTGGTTTAGGCATTTGTTT
AAGCTTAGGCTTATGAGCTAGGCTTGGGATTAGACTCAGGCTTAGTCTTGAGCTACGGCTTAGACTCAGG
CTTAGGCTTAAGCTTAGGCTCAGGCTTAGGCTTAGGCTTTCGCTTAGGTTTAGGCTTAGTCTTAGGCGTA
GGCTTAGGCTTAGGCGTAAGCTTAGGCTTAGGCTTAGGCTTAATCGTAAGCTTAAGCTTAGACTTTGGCC
TAGGCTGATGGGGTTATACTTTGCTACTAAACAATTTATAAATTCCTTCACCACTTTCACATTCAAGTTC
GAACCCAAACTATTATTGTCAAGAGGGTATCATTCAAAAACACGAGTTCTCTTATCACTATTGCCCTCTC
TGTCTCTGATGAAAAA
