>Addgene plasmid #37835 | pKS2311 | addgene partial sequence | sequence record 56367 | w-nhx-2-pro-F1 5'-CCGGTTGTTTTGATTCTTGG-3'
CGGGATTGGCCAAAGGACCCAAAGGTATGTTTCGAATGATACTAACATAACATAGAACATTTTCAGGAGG
ACCCTTGGCTAGCAGAATGAACCGATTCATTCTTCTGGCACTGGTTGCCGCCGTCGTCGCCGTCAATTCG
GCCAAGCTGTCCCGTCAAATCGAGTCGGCCATCGAGAAAGCTGACGACGCTAAGGAGGACTTTGATAAGG
AGTACTCGGAGAGCGAGGAGCAGACCTATATGGAGGCATTTGTCAAGAATATGATCCATATTGAGAATCA
CAACAGAGATCACCGACTCGGAAGAAAGACATTCGAGATGGGATTGAATCATATTGCTGACTTGGTAAGA
ATATGCATTTCAATGCACCATGAGCTGCGGCGTCCGACGTTTTGAGCTCCGGGGACTCAAATTCTGGCTC
CGAGGACCGAAGTCTCTAGCTCCAGGGTCCCAAGTTTTGAGCTGCGGGGTTTCAAAATTCAAGCTCCGGT
TCTTAAGTAACGAGCTCCGGGATCACAATTTTTGAGCCCAAGGATCTCAAGTTTGGAGCTCCGGAGTCCC
AAGTTCCTAAAGCGAGGATTTTCAAGTTTTCCTTTTTTGCATTTCCTAATTTCGACAGATAAGAAAATAA
ATACCCCCTATAAAAACTTCAAAAAGCTGTTCTCTGTCTCGTTCCACTATCAAAATCTCACCCAGCGAGA
AAAAAAAAGATAAAGATATGAAATCCTCGTCTCGTGACTGACCAACAGCTGGCTTATCACACCACCACAC
TGACAAAACACACGAAGGTCATTTGATTTT
